>Addgene plasmid #155217 | C1-F-tractin-mCitrine | addgene full sequence | sequence record 310023 | Addgene NGS Result
TCAATTACGGGGTCATTAGTTCATAGCCCATATATGGAGTTCCGCGTTACATAACTTACGGTAAATGGCC
CGCCTGGCTGACCGCCCAACGACCCCCGCCCATTGACGTCAATAATGACGTATGTTCCCATAGTAACGCC
AATAGGGACTTTCCATTGACGTCAATGGGTGGAGTATTTACGGTAAACTGCCCACTTGGCAGTACATCAA
GTGTATCATATGCCAAGTACGCCCCCTATTGACGTCAATGACGGTAAATGGCCCGCCTGGCATTATGCCC
AGTACATGACCTTATGGGACTTTCCTACTTGGCAGTACATCTACGTATTAGTCATCGCTATTACCATGGT
GATGCGGTTTTGGCAGTACATCAATGGGCGTGGATAGCGGTTTGACTCACGGGGATTTCCAAGTCTCCAC
CCCATTGACGTCAATGGGAGTTTGTTTTGGCACCAAAATCAACGGGACTTTCCAAAATGTCGTAACAACT
CCGCCCCATTGACGCAAATGGGCGGTAGGCGTGTACGGTGGGAGGTCTATATAAGCAGAGCTGGTTTAGT
GAACCGTCAGATCCGCTAGCGCTACCGGACTCAGATCTCGAGCTCAAGCTTATGGGCATGGCGCGACCAC
GGGGCGCGGGGCCCTGCAGCCCCGGGTTGGAGCGGGCTCCGCGCCGGAGCGTCGGGGAGCTGCGCCTGCT
CTTCGAAGCGCGCTGCGCCGCAGTCGCCGCCGCAGCGGCCGCAGGGTCGGATCCACCGGTCGCCACCATG
GTGAGCAAGGGCGAGGAGCTGTTCACCGGGGTGGTGCCCATCCTGGTCGAGCTGGACGGCGACGTAAACG
GCCACAAGTTCAGCGTGTCCGGCGAGGGCGAGGGCGATGCCACCTACGGCAAGCTGACCCTGAAGTTCAT
CTGCACCACCGGCAAGCTGCCCGTGCCCTGGCCCACCCTCGTGACCACCTTCGGCTACGGCCTGATGTGC
TTCGCCCGCTACCCCGACCACATGAAGCAGCACGACTTCTTCAAGTCCGCCATGCCCGAAGGCTACGTCC
AGGAGCGCACCATCTTCTTCAAGGACGACGGCAACTACAAGACCCGCGCCGAGGTGAAGTTCGAGGGCGA
CACCCTGGTGAACCGCATCGAGCTGAAGGGCATCGACTTCAAGGAGGACGGCAACATCCTGGGGCACAAG
CTGGAGTACAACTACAACAGCCACAACGTCTATATCATGGCCGACAAGCAGAAGAACGGCATCAAGGTGA
ACTTCAAGATCCGCCACAACATCGAGGACGGCAGCGTGCAGCTCGCCGACCACTACCAGCAGAACACCCC
CATCGGCGACGGCCCCGTGCTGCTGCCCGACAACCACTACCTGAGCTACCAGTCCAAGCTGAGCAAAGAC
CCCAACGAGAAGCGCGATCACATGGTCCTGCTGGAGTTCGTGACCGCCGCCGGGATCACTCTCGGCATGG
ACGAGCTGTACAAGTAAAGCGGCCGCGACTCTAGATCATAATCAGCCATACCACATTTGTAGAGGTTTTA
CTTGCTTTAAAAAACCTCCCACACCTCCCCCTGAACCTGAAACATAAAATGAATGCAATTGTTGTTGTTA
ACTTGTTTATTGCAGCTTATAATGGTTACAAATAAAGCAATAGCATCACAAATTTCACAAATAAAGCATT
TTTTTCACTGCATTCTAGTTGTGGTTTGTCCAAACTCATCAATGTATCTTAAGGCGTAAATTGTAAGCGT
TAATATTTTGTTAAAATTCGCGTTAAATTTTTGTTAAATCAGCTCATTTTTTAACCAATAGGCCGAAATC
GGCAAAATCCCTTATAAATCAAAAGAATAGACCGAGATAGGGT
[37 nt withheld, positions 1864-1900]
AAAGAACGTGGACTCCAACGTCAAAGG
[49 nt withheld, positions 1928-1976]
T
[91 nt withheld, positions 1978-2068]
G
[124 nt withheld, positions 2070-2193]
CAGGTGGCACTTTTCGGGGAAATGTGCGCGGAACCCCTATTTGTTTATTTTTCTAAATACATTCAAATAT
GTATCCGCTCATGAGACAATAACCCTGATAAATGCTTCAATAATATTGAAAAAGGAAGAGTCCTGAGGCG
GAAAGAACCAGCTGTGGAATGTGTGTCAGTTAGGGTGTGGAAAGTCCCCAGGCTCCCCAGCAGGCAGAAG
TATGCAAAGCATGCATCTCAATTAGTCAGCAACCAGGTGTGGAAAGTCCCCAGGCTCCCCAGCAGGCAGA
AGTATGCAAAGCATGCATCTCAATTAGTCAGCAACCATAGTCCCGCCCCTAACTCCGCCCATCCCGCCCC
TAACTCCGCCCAGTTCCGCCCATTCTCCGCCCCATGGCTGACTAATTTTTTTTATTTATGCAGAGGCCGA
GGCCGCCTCGGCCTCTGAGCTATTCCAGAAGTAGTGAGGAGGCTTTTTTGGAGGCCTAGGCTTTTGCAAA
GATCGATCAAGAGACAGGATGAGGATCGTTTCGCATGATTGAACAAGATGGATTGCACGCAGGTTCTCCG
GCCGCTTGGGTGGAGAGGCTATTCGGCTATGACTGGGCACAACAGACAATCGGCTGCTCTGATGCCGCCG
TGTTCCGGCTGTCAGCGCAGGGGCGCCCGGTTCTTTTTGTCAAGACCGACCTGTCCGGTGCCCTGAATGA
ACTGCAAGACGAGGCAGCGCGGCTATCGTGGCTGGCCACGACGGGCGTTCCTTGCGCAGCTGTGCTCGAC
GTTGTCACTGAAGCGGGAAGGGACTGGCTGCTATTGGGCGAAGTGCCGGGGCAGGATCTCCTGTCATCTC
ACCTTGCTCCTGCCGAGAAAGTATCCATCATGGCTGATGCAATGCGGCGGCTGCATACGCTTGATCCGGC
TACCTGCCCATTCGACCACCAAGCGAAACATCGCATCGAGCGAGCACGTACTCGGATGGAAGCCGGTCTT
GTCGATCAGGATGATCTGGACGAAGAGCATCAGGGGCTCGCGCCAGCCGAACTGTTCGCCAGGCTCAAGG
CGAGCATGCCCGACGGCGAGGATCTCGTCGTGACCCATGGCGATGCCTGCTTGCCGAATATCATGGTGGA
AAATGGCCGCTTTTCTGGATTCATCGACTGTGGCCGGCTGGGTGTGGCGGACCGCTATCAGGACATAGCG
TTGGCTACCCGTGATATTGCTGAAGAGCTTGGCGGCGAATGGGCTGACCGCTTCCTCGTGCTTTACGGTA
TCGCCGCTCCCGATTCGCAGCGCATCGCCTTCTATCGCCTTCTTGACGAGTTCTTCTGAGCGGGACTCTG
GGGTTCGAAATGACCGACCAAGCGACGCCCAACCTGCCATCACGAGATTTCGATTCCACCGCCGCCTTCT
ATGAAAGGTTGGGCTTCGGAATCGTTTTCCGGGACGCCGGCTGGATGATCCTCCAGCGCGGGGATCTCAT
GCTGGAGTTCTTCGCCCACCCTAGGGGGAGGCTAACTGAAACACGGAAGGAGACAATACCGGAAGGAACC
CGCGCTATGACGGCAATAAAAAGACAGAATAAAACGCACGGTGTTGGGTCGTTTGTTCATAAACGCGGGG
TTCGGTCCCAGGGCTGGCACTCTGTCGATACCCCACCGAGACCCCATTGGGGCCAATACGCCCGCGTTTC
TTCCTTTTCCCCACCCCACCCCCCAAGTTCGGGTGAAGGCCCAGGGCTCGCAGCCAACGTCGGGGCGGCA
GGCCCTGCCATAGCCTCAGGTTACTCATATATACTTTAGATTGATTTAAAACTTCATTTTTAATTTAAAA
GGATCTAGGTGAAGATCCTTTTTGATAATCTCATGACCAAAATCCCTTAACGTGAGTTTTCGTTCCACTG
AGCGTCAGACCCCGTAGAAAAGATCAAAGGATCTTCTTGAGATCCTTTTTTTCTGCGCGTAATCTGCTGC
TTGCAAACAAAAAAACCACCGCTACCAGCGGTGGTTTGTTTGCCGGATCAAGAGCTACCAACTCTTTTTC
CGAAGGTAACTGGCTTCAGCAGAGCGCAGATACCAAATACTGTTCTTCTAGTGTAGCCGTAGTTAGGCCA
CCACTTCAAGAACTCTGTAGCACCGCCTACATACCTCGCTCTGCTAATCCTGTTACCAGTGGCTGCTGCC
AGTGGCGATAAGTCGTGTCTTACCGGGTTGGACTCAAGACGATAGTTACCGGATAAGGCGCAGCGGTCGG
GCTGAACGGGGGGTTCGTGCACACAGCCCAGCTTGGAGCGAACGACCTACACCGAACTGAGATACCTACA
GCGTGAGCTATGAGAAAGCGCCACGCTTCCCGAAGGGAGAAAGGCGGACAGGTATCCGGTAAGCGGCAGG
GTCGGAACAGGAGAGCGCACGAGGGAGCTTCCAGGGGGAAACGCCTGGTATCTTTATAGTCCTGTCGGGT
TTCGCCACCTCTGACTTGAGCGTCGATTTTTGTGATGCTCGTCAGGGGGGCGGAGCCTATGGAAAAACGC
CAGCAACGCGGCCTTTTTACGGTTCCTGGCCTTTTGCTGGCCTTTTGCTCACATGTTCTTTCCTGCGTTA
TCCCCTGATTCTGTGGATAACCGTATTACCGCCATGCATTAGTTATTAATAGTAA
Features (pLannotate 1.2.2; 15 found; start..end, strand, type, name):
     45..348     +  enhancer       CMV enhancer: human cytomegalovirus immediate early enhancer
    349..552     +  promoter       CMV promoter: human cytomegalovirus (CMV) immediate early promoter
    575..611     +  misc_feature   MCS (fragment): multiple cloning site
    615..746     +  CDS            Itpka (fragment): IP3KA_MOUSE - Experimental evidence at protein level: Swiss-Prot protein existence level 1. From Mus musculus (Mouse).
    768..1484    +  CDS            mCitrine: mCitrine is a basic (constitutively fluorescent) yellow fluorescent protein published in 2001, derived from Aequorea victoria.
   1504..1587    +  CDS            large T antigen (fragment): large T antigen from SV40 (simian virus 40)
   1610..1731    +  polyA_signal   SV40 poly(A) signal: SV40 polyadenylation signal
   1765..2193    -  rep_origin     f1 ori (sequence partly withheld): f1 bacteriophage origin of replication; arrow indicates direction of (+) strand synthesis
   2220..2324    +  promoter       AmpR promoter: bla
   2326..2683    +  promoter       SV40 promoter: SV40 enhancer and early promoter
   2718..3512    +  CDS            NeoR/KanR: aminoglycoside phosphotransferase from Tn5; aph(3')-II (or nptII); confers resistance to neomycin, kanamycin, and G418 (Geneticin®)
   3533..3685    +  CDS            ble (fragment): BLE_KLEPN - Experimental evidence at protein level: Swiss-Prot protein existence level 1. Binding protein with a strong affinity to the bleomycin family of antibiotics. Binds to CL990; an antimitotic-antibiotic compound. From Klebsiella pneumoniae.
   3744..3791    +  polyA_signal   HSV TK poly(A) signal: herpes simplex virus thymidine kinase polyadenylation signal (Cole and Stacy, 1985)
   3882..3898    -  polyA_signal   bGH poly(A) signal (fragment): bovine growth hormone polyadenylation signal
   4120..4708    +  rep_origin     ori: high-copy-number ColE1/pMB1/pBR322/pUC origin of replication
