[The description below was written by a language model from this plasmid's Addgene catalogue record and pLannotate feature annotations shown in this document.]
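Description:
C1-F-tractin-mCitrine is a mammalian expression plasmid of about 4.8 kb built on the Clontech pEGFP-C1 backbone. It encodes a fluorescent reporter for filamentous actin. It replicates in E. coli at high copy from a ColE1/pUC-type origin and is selected with kanamycin. The resistance gene is the Tn5 aminoglycoside phosphotransferase (NeoR/KanR). It sits behind both a bacterial bla-type promoter and the SV40 enhancer/early promoter and is terminated by the HSV TK polyadenylation signal, so the same cassette can also provide G418 selection in mammalian cells. An f1 origin is also present, a backbone feature that permits single-stranded DNA production. The short ble, bGH poly(A) and SV40 large T antigen fragments in the annotation look like residual backbone sequence or software matches rather than functional elements.

The payload is driven by the human CMV immediate early enhancer and promoter and terminated by the SV40 polyadenylation signal. It consists of F-tractin, the actin-binding peptide comprising amino acids 9–52 of rat ITPKA (inositol trisphosphate 3-kinase A), fused at its C terminus to the monomeric yellow fluorescent protein mCitrine. The insert was assembled by Gibson cloning. The automated annotation matches the Itpka fragment to the mouse orthologue, but the catalogue record gives the source as rat. F-tractin binds filamentous actin, so the fusion labels actin filaments in transfected cells. According to the record, the construct is used to monitor global F-actin distribution. The associated study examined how membrane-proximal F-actin affects local membrane protrusions and cell migration.
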