Addgene plasmid #155217: C1-F-tractin-mCitrine
Purpose: Monitor global F-actin distribution
Depositing lab: Tobias Meyer. Publication: Membrane-proximal F-actin restricts local membrane protrusions and directs cell migration. Bisaria A, Hayer A, Garbett D, Cohen D, Meyer T. Science. 2020 Jun 12;368(6496):1205-1210. doi: 10.1126/science.aay7794. PubMed 32527825.
Backbone
  Vector backbone: pEGFP-C1
  Backbone manufacturer: Clontech
  Vector type: Mammalian Expression
Growth in bacteria
  Bacterial resistance: Kanamycin, 50 μg/mL
  Growth temperature: 37°C
  Growth strain: DH5alpha
  Copy number: High Copy
Gene/Insert
  Gene/Insert name: F-tractin (aa 9-52 of rat ITPKA) fused to mCitrine
  Species: R. norvegicus (rat)
  Entrez Gene: Itpka
  Tag / fusion protein: mCitrine (C terminal on insert)
  Cloning method: Gibson Cloning
Terms and licenses: Academic/Nonprofit Terms; Industry Terms: Not Available to Industry
How to cite: C1-F-tractin-mCitrine was a gift from Tobias Meyer (Addgene plasmid # 155217 ; http://n2t.net/addgene:155217 ; RRID:Addgene_155217)
